>Addgene plasmid #73899 | pFA6a-FTKnatAX | depositor full sequence | sequence record 149482 | pFA6a-FTKnatAX sequence 5235 bps
GACGTCTAAGAAACCATTATTATCATGACATTAACCTATAAAAATAGGCGTATCACGAGGCCCTTTCGTC
TCGCGCGTTTCGGTGATGACGGTGAAAACCTCTGACACATGCAGCTCCCGGAGACGGTCACAGCTTGTCT
GTAAGCGGATGCCGGGAGCAGACAAGCCCGTCAGGGCGCGTCAGCGGGTGTTGGCGGGTGTCGGGGCTGG
CTTAACTATGCGGCATCAGAGCAGATTGTACTGAGAGTGCACCATATGGACATATTGTCGTTAGAACGCG
GCTACAATTAATACATAACCTTATGTATCATACACATACGATTTAGGTGACACTATAGAACGCGGCCGCC
AGCTGAAGCTTCGTACGCTGCAGGTCGACGGATCCCCGGGTTAATTAAGATCTACCGTTCGTATAGCATA
CATTATACGAAGTTATCCTAGTCATATGCCTACAACAACTAAGAAAATGGCTATCATGCGGAAGCTGGTG
AGAAGAACAGCATCGGGACAAGGGAAGGAAGAACAAAGACAAAGAAAACAAAAGAAAGCAATTGAAAACA
AAACAAAACAATTTTCATTCCTTCTCTTATCATTCCTTTTCTTTTCTTTTCTCTCATTCAACGCACTCCA
TCGTATCCGTATTCCTCTTATTTTTTCTCTTTCTCTATATCCATTTCTTTCTCTCTAGGTGTGTCCTCTC
TCTCTCTTCAATTTCTCTACTCCGCATTCCAACGCATCCTTCCCCCAACCTCCCATTTCCTCCTTACGGC
CCGATAGCGATCGTCTTTCCCTCGCTATCACTCGCTACCGGCCCCTCCTCTGCACCGTAACCTCCTACGT
ATTTACCATATCATAAAGTTTTTTCCGACGCTTATCGCTGACCCCCTGTCGCCCTCCTATTGGCTTCCGG
ATTATCTTCTTGTCCATAAGGTGATCCATGCTTCCTGAAGATTCCCGAAATGTGTCCACTTTGGCGGGGA
ATCATTCCATCCACTTCTTTCTCTCTCGCTTTCCTCATTCGGCGCTCCCCTTCCGCGTCTCATTGGTCTT
CCGCTCCGTTTTTGCTTTGCCGATGTTACTTGGGGAGAGGTGCGATAATCCTTTCGCAAAAACTCGGTTT
GACGCCTCCCATGGTATAAATAGTGGGTGGTGGACAGGTGCCTTCGCTTTTCTTTTCTTTAAGCAAGAGA
AGCTTCCATGGAAACTAGTGCGTTCGACCAGGCTGCGCGTTCTCGCGGCCATAGCAACCGACGTACGGCG
TTGCGCCCTCGCCGGCAGCAAGAAGCCACGGAAGTCCGCCTGGAGCAGAAAATGCCCACGCTACTGCGGG
TTTATATAGACGGTCCTCACGGGATGGGGAAAACCACCACCACGCAACTGCTGGTGGCCCTGGGTTCGCG
CGACGATATCGTCTACGTACCCGAGCCGATGACTTACTGGCAGGTGCTGGGGGCTTCCGAGACAATCGCG
AACATCTACACCACACAACACCGCCTCGACCAGGGTGAGATATCGGCCGGGGACGCGGCGGTGGTAATGA
CAAGCGCCCAGATAACAATGGGCATGCCTTATGCCGTGACCGACGCCGTTCTGGCTCCTCATATCGGGGG
GGAGGCTGGGAGCTCACATGCCCCGCCCCCGGCCCTCACCCTCATCTTCGACCGCCATCCCATCGCCGCC
CTCCTGTGCTACCCGGCCGCGCGATACCTTATGGGCAGCATGACCCCCCAGGCCGTGCTGGCGTTCGTGG
CCCTCATCCCGCCGACCTTGCCCGGCACAAACATCGTGTTGGGGGCCCTTCCGGAGGACAGACACATCGA
CCGCCTGGCCAAACGCCAGCGCCCCGGCGAGCGGCTTGACCTGGCTATGCTGGCCGCGATTCGCCGCGTT
TACGGGCTGCTTGCCAATACGGTGCGGTATCTGCAGGGCGGCGGGTCGTGGTGGGAGGATTGGGGACAGC
TTTCGGGGACGGCCGTGCCGCCCCAGGGTGCCGAGCCCCAGAGCAACGCGGGCCCACGACCCCATATCGG
GGACACGTTATTTACCCTGTTTCGGGCCCCCGAGTTGCTGGCCCCCAACGGCGACCTGTATAACGTGTTT
GCCTGGGCCTTGGACGTCTTGGCCAAACGCCTCCGTCCCATGCACGTCTTTATCCTGGATTACGACCAAT
CGCCCGCCGGCTGCCGGGACGCCCTGCTGCAACTTACCTCCGGGATGGTCCAGACCCACGTCACCACCCC
AGGCTCCATACCGACGATCTGCGACCTGGCGCGCACGTTTGCCCGGGCCATGGGTACCACTCTTGACGAC
ACGGCTTACCGGTACCGCACCAGTGTCCCGGGGGACGCCGAGGCCATCGAGGCACTGGATGGGTCCTTCA
CCACCGACACCGTCTTCCGCGTCACCGCCACCGGGGACGGCTTCACCCTGCGGGAGGTGCCGGTGGACCC
GCCCCTGACCAAGGTGTTCCCCGACGACGAATCGGACGACGAATCGGACGACGGGGAGGACGGCGACCCG
GACTCCCGGACGTTCGTCGCGTACGGGGACGACGGCGACCTGGCGGGCTTCGTGGTCGTCTCGTACTCCG
GCTGGAACCGCCGGCTGACCGTCGAGGACATCGAGGTCGCCCCGGAGCACCGGGGGCACGGGGTCGGGCG
CGCGTTGATGGGGCTCGCGACGGAGTTCGCCCGCGAGCGGGGCGCCGGGCACCTCTGGCTGGAGGTCACC
AACGTCAACGCACCGGCGATCCACGCGTACCGGCGGATGGGGTTCACCCTCTGCGGCCTGGACACCGCCC
TGTACGACGGCACCGCCTCGGACGGCGAGCAGGCGCTCTACATGAGCATGCCCTGCCCCTAATCAGTACT
GACAATAAAAAGATTCTTGTTTTCAAGAACTTGTCATTTGTATAGTTTTTTTATATTGTAGTTGTTCTAT
TTTAATCAAATGTTAGCGTGATTTATATTTTTTTTCGCCTCGACATCATCTGCCCAGATGCGAAGTTAAG
TGCGCAGAAAGTAATATCATGCGTCAATCGTATGTGAATGCTGGTCGCTATACTGCTGTCGATTCGATAC
TAACGCCGCCATCCTAGGCCTATAACTTCGTATAGCATACATTATACGAACGGTAGTTTAAACGAGCTCG
AATTCATCGATGATATCAGATCCACTAGTGGCCTATGCGGCCGCGGATCTGCCGGTCTCCCTATAGTGAG
TCGTATTAATTTCGATAAGCCAGGTTAACCTGCATTAATGAATCGGCCAACGCGCGGGGAGAGGCGGTTT
GCGTATTGGGCGCTCTTCCGCTTCCTCGCTCACTGACTCGCTGCGCTCGGTCGTTCGGCTGCGGCGAGCG
GTATCAGCTCACTCAAAGGCGGTAATACGGTTATCCACAGAATCAGGGGATAACGCAGGAAAGAACATGT
GAGCAAAAGGCCAGCAAAAGGCCAGGAACCGTAAAAAGGCCGCGTTGCTGGCGTTTTTCCATAGGCTCCG
CCCCCCTGACGAGCATCACAAAAATCGACGCTCAAGTCAGAGGTGGCGAAACCCGACAGGACTATAAAGA
TACCAGGCGTTTCCCCCTGGAAGCTCCCTCGTGCGCTCTCCTGTTCCGACCCTGCCGCTTACCGGATACC
TGTCCGCCTTTCTCCCTTCGGGAAGCGTGGCGCTTTCTCAATGCTCACGCTGTAGGTATCTCAGTTCGGT
GTAGGTCGTTCGCTCCAAGCTGGGCTGTGTGCACGAACCCCCCGTTCAGCCCGACCGCTGCGCCTTATCC
GGTAACTATCGTCTTGAGTCCAACCCGGTAAGACACGACTTATCGCCACTGGCAGCAGCCACTGGTAACA
GGATTAGCAGAGCGAGGTATGTAGGCGGTGCTACAGAGTTCTTGAAGTGGTGGCCTAACTACGGCTACAC
TAGAAGGACAGTATTTGGTATCTGCGCTCTGCTGAAGCCAGTTACCTTCGGAAAAAGAGTTGGTAGCTCT
TGATCCGGCAAACAAACCACCGCTGGTAGCGGTGGTTTTTTTGTTTGCAAGCAGCAGATTACGCGCAGAA
AAAAAGGATCTCAAGAAGATCCTTTGATCTTTTCTACGGGGTCTGACGCTCAGTGGAACGAAAACTCACG
TTAAGGGATTTTGGTCATGAGATTATCAAAAAGGATCTTCACCTAGATCCTTTTAAATTAAAAATGAAGT
TTTAAATCAATCTAAAGTATATATGAGTAAACTTGGTCTGACAGTTACCAATGCTTAATCAGTGAGGCAC
CTATCTCAGCGATCTGTCTATTTCGTTCATCCATAGTTGCCTGACTCCCCGTCGTGTAGATAACTACGAT
ACGGGAGGGCTTACCATCTGGCCCCAGTGCTGCAATGATACCGCGAGACCCACGCTCACCGGCTCCAGAT
TTATCAGCAATAAACCAGCCAGCCGGAAGGGCCGAGCGCAGAAGTGGTCCTGCAACTTTATCCGCCTCCA
TCCAGTCTATTAATTGTTGCCGGGAAGCTAGAGTAAGTAGTTCGCCAGTTAATAGTTTGCGCAACGTTGT
TGCCATTGCTACAGGCATCGTGGTGTCACGCTCGTCGTTTGGTATGGCTTCATTCAGCTCCGGTTCCCAA
CGATCAAGGCGAGTTACATGATCCCCCATGTTGTGCAAAAAAGCGGTTAGCTCCTTCGGTCCTCCGATCG
TTGTCAGAAGTAAGTTGGCCGCAGTGTTATCACTCATGGTTATGGCAGCACTGCATAATTCTCTTACTGT
CATGCCATCCGTAAGATGCTTTTCTGTGACTGGTGAGTACTCAACCAAGTCATTCTGAGAATAGTGTATG
CGGCGACCGAGTTGCTCTTGCCCGGCGTCAATACGGGATAATACCGCGCCACATAGCAGAACTTTAAAAG
TGCTCATCATTGGAAAACGTTCTTCGGGGCGAAAACTCTCAAGGATCTTACCGCTGTTGAGATCCAGTTC
GATGTAACCCACTCGTGCACCCAACTGATCTTCAGCATCTTTTACTTTCACCAGCGTTTCTGGGTGAGCA
AAAACAGGAAGGCAAAATGCCGCAAAAAAGGGAATAAGGGCGACACGGAAATGTTGAATACTCATACTCT
TCCTTTTTCAATATTATTGAAGCATTTATCAGGGTTATTGTCTCATGAGCGGATACATATTTGAATGTAT
TTAGAAAAATAAACAAATAGGGGTTCCGCGCACATTTCCCCGAAAAGTGCCACCT
Features (pLannotate 1.2.2; 14 found; start..end, strand, type, name):
     70..105     +  CDS            rop (fragment): Rop protein, which maintains plasmids at low copy number; rop
    207..258     +  misc_feature   bom (fragment): basis of mobility region from pBR322
    321..339     +  promoter       SP6 promoter: promoter for bacteriophage SP6 RNA polymerase
    403..436     +  protein_bind   lox71: Left element (LE) mutant of loxP (Araki et al., 2010). Cre-mediated recombination occurs in the 8-bp core sequence (GCATACAT). Cre recombinase
    449..1175    +  promoter       adh1 promoter: promoter for the Schizosaccharomyces pombe adh1 gene encoding alcohol dehydrogenase
   1209..2287    +  CDS            HSV TK (fragment): herpes simplex virus thymidine kinase confers sensitivity to nucleoside analogs such as acyclovir or ganciclovir
   2296..2860    +  CDS            NrsR (fragment): nourseothricin acetyltransferase; Streptomyces noursei nat1; confers resistance to nourseothricin
   2868..3065    +  terminator     TEF terminator: Ashbya gossypii TEF terminator
   3102..3135    +  protein_bind   lox66: Right element (RE) mutant of loxP (Araki et al., 2010). Cre-mediated recombination occurs in the 8-bp core sequence (GCATACAT). Cre recombinase
   3210..3228    -  promoter       T7 promoter: promoter for bacteriophage T7 RNA polymerase
   3250..3303    -  CDS            lacI (fragment): lac repressor; lacI; The lac repressor binds to the lac operator to inhibit transcription in E. coli. This inhibition can be relieved by adding lactose or isopropyl-β-D-thiogalactopyranoside (IPTG).
   3486..4074    -  rep_origin     ori: high-copy-number ColE1/pMB1/pBR322/pUC origin of replication
   4245..5105    -  CDS            AmpR: β-lactamase; bla; confers resistance to ampicillin, carbenicillin, and related antibiotics
   5106..5210    -  promoter       AmpR promoter: bla
