[The description below was written by a language model from this plasmid's Addgene catalogue record and pLannotate feature annotations shown in this document.]
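Description:
pFA6a-FTKnatAX is a 5,235 bp marker-cassette plasmid for fission yeast, built on the pFA6a-natMX6 backbone and catalogued as a yeast expression vector. It is maintained in E. coli through a high-copy ColE1/pUC-type origin and an ampicillin resistance gene (β-lactamase with its own promoter). No yeast replication origin is annotated, which fits the usual role of pFA6a plasmids as templates from which a marker module is amplified and integrated into the genome. The short rop, bom and lacI fragments, along with the SP6 and T7 promoters on either side of the cassette, are backbone remnants.

The payload, recorded as TK-nat, is driven by the Schizosaccharomyces pombe adh1 promoter and ends at the Ashbya gossypii TEF terminator. Between these lie a herpes simplex virus thymidine kinase coding region and, only a few bases downstream, the nourseothricin acetyltransferase (nat1) coding region. This spacing suggests that the two are expressed as a single fused product, although the record does not say so explicitly. The nat portion allows positive selection with nourseothricin. Thymidine kinase confers sensitivity to nucleoside analogues, so cells that have lost the cassette can be counter-selected, in line with the stated purpose of a drug counter-selectable marker.

The whole module is flanked by lox71 and lox66, the left- and right-element mutants of loxP. Cre recombination between them removes the cassette and leaves a doubly mutated site that Cre recognises poorly. The marker can therefore be excised, its loss selected for, and the same cassette reused in further rounds of genome modification in one strain.
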