Addgene plasmid #73899: pFA6a-FTKnatAX
Purpose: fission yeast drug counter-selectable selection marker
Depositing lab: Kazunori Tomita. Depositing organization: University College London. Publication: Sequential and counter-selectable cassettes for fission yeast. Amelina H, Moiseeva V, Collopy LC, Pearson SR, Armstrong CA, Tomita K. BMC Biotechnol. 2016 Nov 8;16(1):76. 10.1186/s12896-016-0307-4 PubMed 27825338.
Backbone
  Vector backbone: pFA6a-natMX6
  Vector type: Yeast Expression
Growth in bacteria
  Bacterial resistance: Ampicillin, 100 μg/mL
  Growth temperature: 37°C
  Growth strain: DH5alpha
  Copy number: Unknown
Gene/Insert
  Gene/Insert name: TK-nat
Terms and licenses: Academic/Nonprofit Terms; Industry Terms: Not Available to Industry
How to cite: pFA6a-FTKnatAX was a gift from Kazunori Tomita (Addgene plasmid # 73899 ; http://n2t.net/addgene:73899 ; RRID:Addgene_73899)
