>Addgene plasmid #73899 | pFA6a-FTKnatAX | addgene partial sequence | sequence record 149483 | SP6 5'-ATTTAGGTGACACTATAG-3'
GCTGCAGGTCGACGGATCCCCGGGTTAATTAAGATCTACCGTTCGTATAGCATACATTATACGAAGTTAT
CCTAGTCATATGCCTACAACAACTAAGAAAATGGCTATCATGCGGAAGCTGGTGAGAAGAACAGCATCGG
GACAAGGGAAGGAAGAACAAAGACAAAGAAAACAAAAGAAAGCAATTGAAAACAAAACAAAACAATTTTC
ATTCCTTCTCTTATCATTCCTTTTCTTTTCTTTTCTCTCATTCAACGCACTCCATCGTATCCGTATTCCT
CTTATTTTTTCTCTTTCTCTATATCCATTTCTTTCTCTCTAGGTGTGTCCTCTCTCTCTCTTCAATTTCT
CTACTCCGCATTCCAACGCATCCTTCCCCCAACCTCCCATTTCCTCCTTACGGCCCGATAGCGATCGTCT
TTCCCTCGCTATCACTCGCTACCGGCCCCTCCTCTGCACCGTAACCTCCTACGTATTTACCATATCATAA
AGTTTTTTCCGACGCTTATCGCTGACCCCCTGTCGCCCTCCTATTGGCTTCCGGATTATCTTCTTGTCCA
TAAGGTGATCCATGCTTCCTGAAGATTCCCGAAATGTGTCCACTTTGGCGGGGAATCATTCCATCCACTT
CTTTCTCTCTCGCTTTCCTCATTCGGCGCTCCCCTTCCGCGTCTCATTGGTCTTCCGCTCCGTTTTTGCT
TTGCCGATGTTACTTGGGGAGAGGTGCGATAATCCTTTCGCAAAAACTCGGTTTGACGCCTCCCATGGTA
TAAATAGTGGGTGGTGGACAGGTGCCTTCGCTTTTCTTTTCTTTAAGCAAGAGAAGCTTCCATGGAAACT
AGTGCGTTCGACCAGGCTGCGCGTTCTCGCGGCCATAGCAACCGACGTACGGCGTTGCGCCCTCGCCGGC
AGCAAGAAGCCACGGAAGTCCGCCTGGAGCAGA
