>Addgene plasmid #73899 | pFA6a-FTKnatAX | addgene partial sequence | sequence record 149484 | pART1-5 5'-TCTCTCGCTTTCCTCATTCG-3'
TTGCTTTGCCGATGTTACTTGGGGAGAGGTGCGATAATCCTTTCGCAAAAACTCGGTTTGACGCCTCCCA
TGGTATAAATAGTGGGTGGTGGACAGGTGCCTTCGCTTTTCTTTTCTTTAAGCAAGAGAAGCTTCCATGG
AAACTAGTGCGTTCGACCAGGCTGCGCGTTCTCGCGGCCATAGCAACCGACGTACGGCGTTGCGCCCTCG
CCGGCAGCAAGAAGCCACGGAAGTCCGCCTGGAGCAGAAAATGCCCACGCTACTGCGGGTTTATATAGAC
GGTCCTCACGGGATGGGGAAAACCACCACCACGCAACTGCTGGTGGCCCTGGGTTCGCGCGACGATATCG
TCTACGTACCCGAGCCGATGACTTACTGGCAGGTGCTGGGGGCTTCCGAGACAATCGCGAACATCTACAC
CACACAACACCGCCTCGACCAGGGTGAGATATCGGCCGGGGACGCGGCGGTGGTAATGACAAGCGCCCAG
ATAACAATGGGCATGCCTTATGCCGTGACCGACGCCGTTCTGGCTCCTCATATCGGGGGGGAGGCTGGGA
GCTCACATGCCCCGCCCCCGGCCCTCACCCTCATCTTCGACCGCCATCCCATCGCCGCCCTCCTGTGCTA
CCCGGCCGCGCGATACCTTATGGGCAGCATGACCCCCCAGGCCGTGCTGGCGTTCGTGGCCCTCATCCCG
CCGACCTTGCCCGGCACAAACATCGTGTTGGGGGCCCTTCCGGAGGACAGACACATCGACCGCCTGGCCA
AACGCCAGCGCCCCGGCGAGCGGCTTGACCTGGCTATGCTGGCCGCGATTCGCCGCGTTTACGGGCTGCT
TGCCAATACGGTGCGGTATCTGCAG
